>Addgene plasmid #77703 | TBRG4 gRNA (BRDN0001162276) | addgene full sequence | sequence record 188268 | Addgene Assembled Sequence
CCCGGGTGCAAAGATGGATAAAGTTTTAAACAGAGAGGAATCTTTGCAGCTAATGGACCTTCTAGGTCTT
GAAAGGAGTGGGAATTGGCTCCGGTGCCCGTCAGTGGGCAGAGCGCACATCGCCCACAGTCCCCGAGAAG
TTGGGGGGAGGGGTCGGCAATTGATCCGGTGCCTAGAGAAGGTGGCGCGGGGTAAACTGGGAAAGTGATG
TCGTGTACTGGCTCCGCCTTTTTCCCGAGGGTGGGGGAGAACCGTATATAAGTGCAGTAGTCGCCGTGAA
CGTTCTTTTTCGCAACGGGTTTGCCGCCAGAACACAGGTAAGTGCCGTGTGTGGTTCCCGCGGGCCTGGC
CTCTTTACGGGTTATGGCCCTTGCGTGCCTTGAATTACTTCCACCTGGCTGCAGTACGTGATTCTTGATC
CCGAGCTTCGGGTTGGAAGTGGGTGGGAGAGTTCGAGGCCTTGCGCTTAAGGAGCCCCTTCGCCTCGTGC
TTGAGTTGAGGCCTGGCCTGGGCGCTGGGGCCGCCGCGTGCGAATCTGGTGGCACCTTCGCGCCTGTCTC
GCTGCTTTCGATAAGTCTCTAGCCATTTAAAATTTTTGATGACCTGCTGCGACGCTTTTTTTCTGGCAAG
ATAGTCTTGTAAATGCGGGCCAAGATCTGCACACTGGTATTTCGGTTTTTGGGGCCGCGGGCGGCGACGG
GGCCCGTGCGTCCCAGCGCACATGTTCGGCGAGGCGGGGCCTGCGAGCGCGGCCACCGAGAATCGGACGG
GGGTAGTCTCAAGCTGGCCGGCCTGCTCTGGTGCCTGGCCTCGCGCCGCCGTGTATCGCCCCGCCCTGGG
CGGCAAGGCTGGCCCGGTCGGCACCAGTTGCGTGAGCGGAAAGATGGCCGCTTCCCGGCCCTGCTGCAGG
GAGCTCAAAATGGAGGACGCGGCGCTCGGGAGAGCGGGCGGGTGAGTCACCCACACAAAGGAAAAGGGCC
TTTCCGTCCTCAGCCGTCGCTTCATGTGACTCCACGGAGTACCGGGCGCCGTCCAGGCACCTCGATTAGT
TCTCGAGCTTTTGGAGTACGTCGTCTTTAGGTTGGGGGGAGGGGTTTTATGCGATGGAGTTTCCCCACAC
TGAGTGGGTGGAGACTGAAGTTAGGCCAGCTTGGCACTTGATGTAATTCTCCTTGGAATTTGCCCTTTTT
GAGTTTGGATCTTGGTTCATTCTCAAGCCTCAGACAGTGGTTCAAAGTTTTTTTCTTCCATTTCAGGTGT
CGTGACGTACGGCCACCATGACCGAGTACAAGCCCACGGTGCGCCTCGCCACCCGCGACGACGTCCCCAG
GGCCGTACGCACCCTCGCCGCCGCGTTCGCCGACTACCCCGCCACGCGCCACACCGTCGATCCGGACCGC
CACATCGAGCGGGTCACCGAGCTGCAAGAACTCTTCCTCACGCGCGTCGGGCTCGACATCGGCAAGGTGT
GGGTCGCGGACGACGGCGCCGCCGTGGCGGTCTGGACCACGCCGGAGAGCGTCGAAGCGGGGGCGGTGTT
CGCCGAGATCGGCCCGCGCATGGCCGAGTTGAGCGGTTCCCGGCTGGCCGCGCAGCAACAGATGGAAGGC
CTCCTGGCGCCGCACCGGCCCAAGGAGCCCGCGTGGTTCCTGGCCACCGTCGGAGTCTCGCCCGACCACC
AGGGCAAGGGTCTGGGCAGCGCCGTCGTGCTCCCCGGAGTGGAGGCGGCCGAGCGCGCCGGGGTGCCCGC
CTTCCTGGAGACCTCCGCGCCCCGCAACCTCCCCTTCTACGAGCGGCTCGGCTTCACCGTCACCGCCGAC
GTCGAGGTGCCCGAAGGACCGCGCACCTGGTGCATGACCCGCAAGCCCGGTGCCTGAACGCGTTAAGTCG
ACAATCAACCTCTGGATTACAAAATTTGTGAAAGATTGACTGGTATTCTTAACTATGTTGCTCCTTTTAC
GCTATGTGGATACGCTGCTTTAATGCCTTTGTATCATGCTATTGCTTCCCGTATGGCTTTCATTTTCTCC
TCCTTGTATAAATCCTGGTTGCTGTCTCTTTATGAGGAGTTGTGGCCCGTTGTCAGGCAACGTGGCGTGG
TGTGCACTGTGTTTGCTGACGCAACCCCCACTGGTTGGGGCATTGCCACCACCTGTCAGCTCCTTTCCGG
GACTTTCGCTTTCCCCCTCCCTATTGCCACGGCGGAACTCATCGCCGCCTGCCTTGCCCGCTGCTGGACA
GGGGCTCGGCTGTTGGGCACTGACAATTCCGTGGTGTTGTCGGGGAAATCATCGTCCTTTCCTTGGCTGC
TCGCCTGTGTTGCCACCTGGATTCTGCGCGGGACGTCCTTCTGCTACGTCCCTTCGGCCCTCAATCCAGC
GGACCTTCCTTCCCGCGGCCTGCTGCCGGCTCTGCGGCCTCTTCCGCGTCTTCGCCTTCGCCCTCAGACG
AGTCGGATCTCCCTTTGGGCCGCCTCCCCGCGTCGACTTTAAGACCAATGACTTACAAGGCAGCTGTAGA
TCTTAGCCACTTTTTAAAAGAAAAGGGGGGACTGGAAGGGCTAATTCACTCCCAACGAAGACAAGATCTG
CTTTTTGCTTGTACTGGGTCTCTCTGGTTAGACCAGATCTGAGCCTGGGAGCTCTCTGGCTAACTAGGGA
ACCCACTGCTTAAGCCTCAATAAAGCTTGCCTTGAGTGCTTCAAGTAGTGTGTGCCCGTCTGTTGTGTGA
CTCTGGTAACTAGAGATCCCTCAGACCCTTTTAGTCAGTGTGGAAAATCTCTAGCAGTACGTATAGTAGT
TCATGTCATCTTATTATTCAGTATTTATAACTTGCAAAGAAATGAATATCAGAGAGTGAGAGGAACTTGT
TTATTGCAGCTTATAATGGTTACAAATAAAGCAATAGCATCACAAATTTCACAAATAAAGCATTTTTTTC
ACTGCATTCTAGTTGTGGTTTGTCCAAACTCATCAATGTATCTTATCATGTCTGGCTCTAGCTATCCCGC
CCCTAACTCCGCCCATCCCGCCCCTAACTCCGCCCAGTTCCGCCCATTCTCCGCCCCATGGCTGACTAAT
TTTTTTTATTTATGCAGAGGCCGAGGCCGCCTCGGCCTCTGAGCTATTCCAGAAGTAGTGAGGAGGCTTT
TTTGGAGGCCTAGGGACGTACCCAATTCGCCCTATAGTGAGTCGTATTACGCGCGCTCACTGGCCGTCGT
TTTACAACGTCGTGACTGGGAAAACCCTGGCGTTACCCAACTTAATCGCCTTGCAGCACATCCCCCTTTC
GCCAGCTGGCGTAATAGCGAAGAGGCCCGCACCGATCGCCCTTCCCAACAGTTGCGCAGCCTGAATGGCG
AATGGG
[124 nt withheld, positions 3367-3490]
C
[91 nt withheld, positions 3492-3582]
A
[49 nt withheld, positions 3584-3632]
CCTTTGACGTTGGAGTCCACGTTCTTT
[37 nt withheld, positions 3660-3696]
ACCCTATCTCGGTCTATTCTTTTGATTTATAAGGGATTTTGCCGATTTCGGCCTATTGGTTAAAAAATGA
GCTGATTTAACAAAAATTTAACGCGAATTTTAACAAAATATTAACGCTTACAATTTAGGTGGCACTTTTC
GGGGAAATGTGCGCGGAACCCCTATTTGTTTATTTTTCTAAATACATTCAAATATGTATCCGCTCATGAG
ACAATAACCCTGATAAATGCTTCAATAATATTGAAAAAGGAAGAGTATGAGTATTCAACATTTCCGTGTC
GCCCTTATTCCCTTTTTTGCGGCATTTTGCCTTCCTGTTTTTGCTCACCCAGAAACGCTGGTGAAAGTAA
AAGATGCTGAAGATCAGTTGGGTGCACGAGTGGGTTACATCGAACTGGATCTCAACAGCGGTAAGATCCT
TGAGAGTTTTCGCCCCGAAGAACGTTTTCCAATGATGAGCACTTTTAAAGTTCTGCTATGTGGCGCGGTA
TTATCCCGTATTGACGCCGGGCAAGAGCAACTCGGTCGCCGCATACACTATTCTCAGAATGACTTGGTTG
AGTACTCACCAGTCACAGAAAAGCATCTTACGGATGGCATGACAGTAAGAGAATTATGCAGTGCTGCCAT
AACCATGAGTGATAACACTGCGGCCAACTTACTTCTGACAACGATCGGAGGACCGAAGGAGCTAACCGCT
TTTTTGCACAACATGGGGGATCATGTAACTCGCCTTGATCGTTGGGAACCGGAGCTGAATGAAGCCATAC
CAAACGACGAGCGTGACACCACGATGCCTGTAGCAATGGCAACAACGTTGCGCAAACTATTAACTGGCGA
ACTACTTACTCTAGCTTCCCGGCAACAATTAATAGACTGGATGGAGGCGGATAAAGTTGCAGGACCACTT
CTGCGCTCGGCCCTTCCGGCTGGCTGGTTTATTGCTGATAAATCTGGAGCCGGTGAGCGTGGGTCTCGCG
GTATCATTGCAGCACTGGGGCCAGATGGTAAGCCCTCCCGTATCGTAGTTATCTACACGACGGGGAGTCA
GGCAACTATGGATGAACGAAATAGACAGATCGCTGAGATAGGTGCCTCACTGATTAAGCATTGGTAACTG
TCAGACCAAGTTTACTCATATATACTTTAGATTGATTTAAAACTTCATTTTTAATTTAAAAGGATCTAGG
TGAAGATCCTTTTTGATAATCTCATGACCAAAATCCCTTAACGTGAGTTTTCGTTCCACTGAGCGTCAGA
CCCCGTAGAAAAGATCAAAGGATCTTCTTGAGATCCTTTTTTTCTGCGCGTAATCTGCTGCTTGCAAACA
AAAAAACCACCGCTACCAGCGGTGGTTTGTTTGCCGGATCAAGAGCTACCAACTCTTTTTCCGAAGGTAA
CTGGCTTCAGCAGAGCGCAGATACCAAATACTGTTCTTCTAGTGTAGCCGTAGTTAGGCCACCACTTCAA
GAACTCTGTAGCACCGCCTACATACCTCGCTCTGCTAATCCTGTTACCAGTGGCTGCTGCCAGTGGCGAT
AAGTCGTGTCTTACCGGGTTGGACTCAAGACGATAGTTACCGGATAAGGCGCAGCGGTCGGGCTGAACGG
GGGGTTCGTGCACACAGCCCAGCTTGGAGCGAACGACCTACACCGAACTGAGATACCTACAGCGTGAGCT
ATGAGAAAGCGCCACGCTTCCCGAAGGGAGAAAGGCGGACAGGTATCCGGTAAGCGGCAGGGTCGGAACA
GGAGAGCGCACGAGGGAGCTTCCAGGGGGAAACGCCTGGTATCTTTATAGTCCTGTCGGGTTTCGCCACC
TCTGACTTGAGCGTCGATTTTTGTGATGCTCGTCAGGGGGGCGGAGCCTATGGAAAAACGCCAGCAACGC
GGCCTTTTTACGGTTCCTGGCCTTTTGCTGGCCTTTTGCTCACATGTTCTTTCCTGCGTTATCCCCTGAT
TCTGTGGATAACCGTATTACCGCCTTTGAGTGAGCTGATACCGCTCGCCGCAGCCGAACGACCGAGCGCA
GCGAGTCAGTGAGCGAGGAAGCGGAAGAGCGCCCAATACGCAAACCGCCTCTCCCCGCGCGTTGGCCGAT
TCATTAATGCAGCTGGCACGACAGGTTTCCCGACTGGAAAGCGGGCAGTGAGCGCAACGCAATTAATGTG
AGTTAGCTCACTCATTAGGCACCCCAGGCTTTACACTTTATGCTTCCGGCTCGTATGTTGTGTGGAATTG
TGAGCGGATAACAATTTCACACAGGAAACAGCTATGACCATGATTACGCCAAGCGCGCAATTAACCCTCA
CTAAAGGGAACAAAAGCTGGAGCTGCAAGCTTAATGTAGTCTTATGCAATACTCTTGTAGTCTTGCAACA
TGGTAACGATGAGTTAGCAACATGCCTTACAAGGAGAGAAAAAGCACCGTGCATGCCGATTGGTGGAAGT
AAGGTGGTACGATCGTGCCTTATTAGGAAGGCAACAGACGGGTCTGACATGGATTGGACGAACCACTGAA
TTGCCGCATTGCAGAGATATTGTATTTAAGTGCCTAGCTCGATACATAAACGGGTCTCTCTGGTTAGACC
AGATCTGAGCCTGGGAGCTCTCTGGCTAACTAGGGAACCCACTGCTTAAGCCTCAATAAAGCTTGCCTTG
AGTGCTTCAAGTAGTGTGTGCCCGTCTGTTGTGTGACTCTGGTAACTAGAGATCCCTCAGACCCTTTTAG
TCAGTGTGGAAAATCTCTAGCAGTGGCGCCCGAACAGGGACTTGAAAGCGAAAGGGAAACCAGAGGAGCT
CTCTCGACGCAGGACTCGGCTTGCTGAAGCGCGCACGGCAAGAGGCGAGGGGCGGCGACTGGTGAGTACG
CCAAAAATTTTGACTAGCGGAGGCTAGAAGGAGAGAGATGGGTGCGAGAGCGTCAGTATTAAGCGGGGGA
GAATTAGATCGCGATGGGAAAAAATTCGGTTAAGGCCAGGGGGAAAGAAAAAATATAAATTAAAACATAT
AGTATGGGCAAGCAGGGAGCTAGAACGATTCGCAGTTAATCCTGGCCTGTTAGAAACATCAGAAGGCTGT
AGACAAATACTGGGACAGCTACAACCATCCCTTCAGACAGGATCAGAAGAACTTAGATCATTATATAATA
CAGTAGCAACCCTCTATTGTGTGCATCAAAGGATAGAGATAAAAGACACCAAGGAAGCTTTAGACAAGAT
AGAGGAAGAGCAAAACAAAAGTAAGACCACCGCACAGCAAGCGGCCGCTGATCTTCAGACCTGGAGGAGG
AGATATGAGGGACAATTGGAGAAGTGAATTATATAAATATAAAGTAGTAAAAATTGAACCATTAGGAGTA
GCACCCACCAAGGCAAAGAGAAGAGTGGTGCAGAGAGAAAAAAGAGCAGTGGGAATAGGAGCTTTGTTCC
TTGGGTTCTTGGGAGCAGCAGGAAGCACTATGGGCGCAGCGTCAATGACGCTGACGGTACAGGCCAGACA
ATTATTGTCTGGTATAGTGCAGCAGCAGAACAATTTGCTGAGGGCTATTGAGGCGCAACAGCATCTGTTG
CAACTCACAGTCTGGGGCATCAAGCAGCTCCAGGCAAGAATCCTGGCTGTGGAAAGATACCTAAAGGATC
AACAGCTCCTGGGGATTTGGGGTTGCTCTGGAAAACTCATTTGCACCACTGCTGTGCCTTGGAATGCTAG
TTGGAGTAATAAATCTCTGGAACAGATTTGGAATCACACGACCTGGATGGAGTGGGACAGAGAAATTAAC
AATTACACAAGCTTAATACACTCCTTAATTGAAGAATCGCAAAACCAGCAAGAAAAGAATGAACAAGAAT
TATTGGAATTAGATAAATGGGCAAGTTTGTGGAATTGGTTTAACATAACAAATTGGCTGTGGTATATAAA
ATTATTCATAATGATAGTAGGAGGCTTGGTAGGTTTAAGAATAGTTTTTGCTGTACTTTCTATAGTGAAT
AGAGTTAGGCAGGGATATTCACCATTATCGTTTCAGACCCACCTCCCAACCCCGAGGGGACCCAGAGAGG
GCCTATTTCCCATGATTCCTTCATATTTGCATATACGATACAAGGCTGTTAGAGAGATAATTAGAATTAA
TTTGACTGTAAACACAAAGATATTAGTACAAAATACGTGACGTAGAAAGTAATAATTTCTTGGGTAGTTT
GCAGTTTTAAAATTATGTTTTAAAATGGACTATCATATGCTTACCGTAACTTGAAAGTATTTCGATTTCT
TGGCTTTATATATCTTGTGGAAAGGACGAAACACCGGAGCCACTTGAGTAAGGCGAGTTTTAGAGCTAGA
AATAGCAAGTTAAAATAAGGCTAGTCCGTTATCAACTTGAAAAAGTGGCACCGAGTCGGTGCTTTTTTAA
GCTTGGCGTAACTAGATCTTGAGACAAATGGCAGTATTCATCCACAATTTTAAAAGAAAAGGGGGGATTG
GGGGGTACAGTGCAGGGGAAAGAATAGTAGACATAATAGCAACAGACATACAAACTAAAGAATTACAAAA
ACAAATTACAAAAATTCAAAATTTTCGGGTTTATTACAGGGACAGCAGAGATCCACTTTGGCGCCGGCTC
GAGGGGG
Features (pLannotate 1.2.2; 29 found; start..end, strand, type, name):
     14..80      +  CDS            small t antigen (fragment): SV40 (simian virus 40) small t antigen
    106..317     +  promoter       EF-1α core promoter: core promoter for human elongation factor EF-1α
    318..1256    +  intron         EF-1α intron A: intron upstream of the start codon of human EF-1α
   1278..1877    +  CDS            PuroR (fragment): puromycin N-acetyltransferase; pac from Streptomyces; confers resistance to puromycin
   1893..2481    +  misc_feature   WPRE: woodchuck hepatitis virus posttranscriptional regulatory element
   2532..2551    +  misc_feature   cPPT/CTS (fragment): central polypurine tract and central termination sequence of HIV-1
   2553..2786    +  LTR            3' LTR (ΔU3): self-inactivating 3' long terminal repeat (LTR) from HIV-1
   2864..2985    +  polyA_signal   SV40 poly(A) signal: SV40 polyadenylation signal
   3025..3160    +  rep_origin     SV40 ori: SV40 origin of replication
   3181..3199    -  promoter       T7 promoter: promoter for bacteriophage T7 RNA polymerase
   3207..3362    +  CDS            lacZα (fragment): LacZα fragment of β-galactosidase; lacZ fragment
   3367..3795    +  rep_origin     f1 ori (sequence partly withheld): f1 bacteriophage origin of replication; arrow indicates direction of (+) strand synthesis
   3848..3952    +  promoter       AmpR promoter: bla
   3953..4813    +  CDS            AmpR: β-lactamase; bla; confers resistance to ampicillin, carbenicillin, and related antibiotics
   4984..5572    +  rep_origin     ori: high-copy-number ColE1/pMB1/pBR322/pUC origin of replication
   5755..5847    +  CDS            lacI (fragment): lac repressor; lacI; The lac repressor binds to the lac operator to inhibit transcription in E. coli. This inhibition can be relieved by adding lactose or isopropyl-β-D-thiogalactopyranoside (IPTG).
   5860..5881    +  protein_bind   CAP binding site: CAP binding activates transcription in the presence of cAMP. E. coli catabolite activator protein
   5896..5926    +  promoter       lac promoter: promoter for the E. coli lac operon
   5934..5950    +  protein_bind   lac operator: The lac repressor binds to the lac operator to inhibit transcription in E. coli. This inhibition can be relieved by adding lactose or isopropyl-β-D-thiogalactopyranoside (IPTG). lac repressor encoded by lacI
   5995..6013    +  promoter       T3 promoter: promoter for bacteriophage T3 RNA polymerase
   6041..6267    +  promoter       RSV promoter: Rous sarcoma virus enhancer/promoter
   6268..6448    +  LTR            5' LTR (truncated): truncated 5' long terminal repeat (LTR) from HIV-1
   6495..6620    +  misc_feature   HIV-1 Ψ: packaging signal of human immunodeficiency virus type 1
   6604..6967    +  CDS            HIV-1 gag (fragment): gag protein from human immunodeficiency virus 1; gag
   7113..7346    +  misc_feature   RRE: The Rev response element (RRE) of HIV-1 allows for Rev-dependent mRNA export from the nucleus to the cytoplasm.
   7723..7749    +  CDS            Rev (fragment): human immunodeficiency virus 1 (HIV-1) Rev protein; rev; enhances nuclear export of unspliced and incompletely spliced viral mRNAs
   7753..7993    +  promoter       U6 promoter: RNA polymerase III promoter for human U6 snRNA
   8023..8098    +  misc_RNA       gRNA scaffold: guide RNA scaffold for the Streptococcus pyogenes CRISPR/Cas9 system
   8154..8271    +  misc_feature   cPPT/CTS: central polypurine tract and central termination sequence of HIV-1
