[The description below was written by a language model from this plasmid's Addgene catalogue record and pLannotate feature annotations shown in this document.]
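Description:
TBRG4 gRNA (BRDN0001162276) is a third-generation lentiviral guide RNA plasmid built on the lentiGuide-Puro backbone and designed to target human TBRG4 (also known as CPR2 or FASTKD4) for CRISPR-Cas9 editing in mammalian cells. It is propagated in E. coli as a high-copy plasmid through a ColE1/pUC-type origin with ampicillin resistance (AmpR). The backbone also carries an f1 origin, an SV40 origin and poly(A) signal, and residual lac, T7 and T3 elements typical of the cloning vector it derives from.

The lentiviral transfer cassette begins with an RSV promoter fused to a truncated HIV-1 5' LTR, which makes genomic RNA production Tat-independent. This is followed by the Ψ packaging signal with a partial gag fragment, the Rev response element for nuclear export of the unspliced genome, and a cPPT/CTS that aids nuclear import. It ends in a ΔU3 self-inactivating 3' LTR. Within this cassette, a human U6 RNA polymerase III promoter drives the TBRG4-specific spacer joined to the Streptococcus pyogenes gRNA scaffold. A separate EF-1α promoter with its intron A expresses puromycin N-acetyltransferase, which allows selection of transduced cells, and a WPRE downstream of this marker enhances transcript expression.

The plasmid does not encode Cas9, so it is meant to be used with a separate Cas9 vector such as lentiCas9-Blast or in cells that already express Cas9. The guide was designed against two TBRG4 reference transcripts and belongs to a human kinome gRNA collection associated with work on optimized sgRNA design. It is suited to knockout studies of TBRG4 by lentiviral transduction.
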