Addgene plasmid #77703: TBRG4 gRNA (BRDN0001162276)
Purpose: 3rd generation lentiviral gRNA plasmid targeting human TBRG4
Depositing lab: John Doench & David Root. Depositing organization: Broad Institute. Publication: Optimized sgRNA design to maximize activity and minimize off-target effects of CRISPR-Cas9. Doench JG, Fusi N, Sullender M, Hegde M, Vaimberg EW, Donovan KF, Smith I, Tothova Z, Wilen C, Orchard R, Virgin HW, Listgarten J, Root DE. Nat Biotechnol. 2016 Jan 18. doi: 10.1038/nbt.3437. PubMed 26780180.
Backbone
  Vector backbone: lentiGuide-Puro
  Backbone manufacturer: Zhang Lab (Addgene plasmid # 52963)
  Vector type: Mammalian Expression, Lentiviral, CRISPR
  Selectable markers: Puromycin
Growth in bacteria
  Bacterial resistance: Ampicillin, 100 μg/mL
  Growth temperature: 37°C
  Growth strain: DH5alpha
  Copy number: High Copy
Gene/Insert
  Gene/Insert name: TBRG4 (alt names: TBRG4; NM_001261834.1)
  gRNA/shRNA sequence: GAGCCACTTGAGTAAGGCGA
  Species: H. sapiens (human)
  Entrez Gene: TBRG4 (a.k.a. CPR2, FASTKD4)
  Promoter: hU6
  Cloning method: Unknown
  Sequencing primers: 5′ U6-F; 3′ pS2-R
Terms and licenses: Academic/Nonprofit Terms; Industry Terms: Not Available to Industry
Depositor comments: The gRNA was designed to target the following Genbank reference sequence(s): NM_001261834.1,NM_004749.3. Note that this plasmid does NOT contain Cas9. It should be used in conjunction with lentiCas9-Blast (Addgene #52962) or otherwise with cell lines already expressing Cas9. Browse the full kinome gRNA library at http://www.addgene.org/pooled-library/broadgpp-human-kinome/ or visit http://www.broadinstitute.org/rnai/public/ for detailed protocols and information.
How to cite: TBRG4 gRNA (BRDN0001162276) was a gift from John Doench & David Root (Addgene plasmid # 77703 ; http://n2t.net/addgene:77703 ; RRID:Addgene_77703)
