>Addgene plasmid #77703 | TBRG4 gRNA (BRDN0001162276) | depositor partial sequence | sequence record 145163 | Target Sequence
GAGCCACTTGAGTAAGGCGA
