>Addgene plasmid #77703 | TBRG4 gRNA (BRDN0001162276) | addgene partial sequence | sequence record 188267 | hU6-F
AGAAAGTAATAATTTCTTGGGTAGTTTGCAGTTTTAAAATTATGTTTTAAAATGGACTATCATATGCTTA
CCGTAACTTGAAAGTATTTCGATTTCTTGGCTTTATATATCTTGTGGAAAGGACGAAACACCGGAGCCAC
TTGAGTAAGGCGAGTTTTAGAGCTAGAAATAGCAAGTTAAAATAAGGCTAGTCCGTTATCAACTTGAAAA
AGTGGCACCGAGTCGGTGCTTTTTTAAGCTTGGCGTAACTAGATCTTGAGACAAATGGCAGTATTCATCC
ACAATTTTAAAAGAAAAGGGGGGATTGGGGGGTACAGTGCAGGGGAAAGAATAGTAGACATAATAGCAAC
AGACATACAAACTAAAGAATTACAAAAACAAATTACAAAAATTCAAAATTTTCGGGTTTATTACAGGGAC
AGCAGAGATCCACTTTGGCGCCGGCTCGAGGGGGCCCGGGTGCAAAGATGGATAAAGTTTTAAACAGAGA
GGAATCTTTGCAGCTAATGGACCTTCTAGGTCTTGAAAGGAGTGGGAATTGGCTCCGGTGCCCGTCAGTG
GGCAGAGCGC
